Addgene plasmid #125519: pAAVS1-tet-iCas9-BFP2
Purpose: all-in-one-inducible Cas9
Depositing lab: Jason Moffat. Depositing organization: University of Toronto. Publication: Essential Gene Profiles for Human Pluripotent Stem Cells Identify Uncharacterized Genes and Substrate Dependencies. Mair B, Tomic J, Masud SN, Tonge P, Weiss A, Usaj M, Tong AHY, Kwan JJ, Brown KR, Titus E, Atkins M, Chan KSK, Munsie L, Habsid A, Han H, Kennedy M, Cohen B, Keller G, Moffat J. Cell Rep. 2019 Apr 9;27(2):599-615.e12. doi: 10.1016/j.celrep.2019.02.041. PubMed 30970261.
Backbone
  Vector backbone: pAAVS1
  Backbone size w/o insert (bp): 15470
  Vector type: Mammalian Expression, Lentiviral, CRISPR
  Selectable markers: Neomycin (select with G418)
Growth in bacteria
  Bacterial resistance: Ampicillin, 100 μg/mL
  Growth temperature: 37°C
  Growth strain: NEB Stable
  Copy number: High Copy
Gene/Insert
  Gene/Insert name: AAVS1-TET-ON 3G-SpCas9-P2A-BFP2
  Species: H. sapiens (human)
  Cloning method: Gibson Cloning
  Sequencing primers: 5′ Unknown
Terms and licenses: Academic/Nonprofit Terms; Industry Terms: Not Available to Industry
How to cite: pAAVS1-tet-iCas9-BFP2 was a gift from Jason Moffat (Addgene plasmid # 125519 ; http://n2t.net/addgene:125519 ; RRID:Addgene_125519)
