[The description below was written by a language model from this plasmid's Addgene catalogue record and pLannotate feature annotations shown in this document.]
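Description:
pAAVS1-tet-iCas9-BFP2 is an approximately 15.5 kb donor plasmid for knocking an all-in-one doxycycline-inducible Cas9 system into the human AAVS1 safe-harbour locus (intron 1 of PPP1R12C). It is propagated in E. coli through a high-copy ColE1/pUC-type origin with ampicillin resistance, and also carries an f1 origin plus lac/lacZα remnants and short lambda phage fragments from the cloning backbone. Although the catalogue lists "Lentiviral" among the vector types, neither feature table shows LTRs, a packaging signal or other lentiviral elements. The architecture is instead that of a homology-directed targeting vector, with left and right AAVS1 homology arms flanking the payload.

Between the arms sit three units. Next to the left arm, a splice acceptor followed by P2A and a promoterless neomycin resistance gene with a rabbit β-globin poly(A) forms a gene-trap selection cassette. It should be expressed from the endogenous PPP1R12C transcript only after correct integration, allowing G418 selection of targeted cells. A CAG promoter (CMV enhancer, chicken β-actin promoter and chimeric intron) constitutively drives a reverse tetracycline transactivator, which the insert name describes as Tet-On 3G, terminated by a bGH poly(A). In the presence of doxycycline this transactivator activates the TRE3GS promoter, which drives Streptococcus pyogenes Cas9 followed by the blue fluorescent reporter EBFP2 and a second bGH poly(A). The insert name indicates a P2A link between the two, so blue fluorescence reports Cas9 induction. A single loxP site lies between the Cas9 and transactivator cassettes.

The depositor and sequencing-derived records are essentially concordant, differing by one nucleotide in length and in the annotated extent of the right arm. The associated publication concerns essential gene profiling in human pluripotent stem cells, consistent with use for generating inducible Cas9 lines.
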