Features (pLannotate 1.2.2; 29 found; start..end, strand, type, name):
      1..861     +  CDS            AmpR: β-lactamase; bla; confers resistance to ampicillin, carbenicillin, and related antibiotics
   1032..1620    +  rep_origin     ori: high-copy-number ColE1/pMB1/pBR322/pUC origin of replication
   1803..1895    +  CDS            lacI (fragment): lac repressor; lacI; The lac repressor binds to the lac operator to inhibit transcription in E. coli. This inhibition can be relieved by adding lactose or isopropyl-β-D-thiogalactopyranoside (IPTG).
   1908..1929    +  protein_bind   CAP binding site: CAP binding activates transcription in the presence of cAMP. E. coli catabolite activator protein
   1944..1974    +  promoter       lac promoter: promoter for the E. coli lac operon
   1978..2000    +  protein_bind   lac operator (fragment): The lac repressor binds to the lac operator to inhibit transcription in E. coli. This inhibition can be relieved by adding lactose or isopropyl-β-D-thiogalactopyranoside (IPTG). lac repressor encoded by lacI
   2036..2503    -  CDS            B (fragment): PORTL_LAMBD - Experimental evidence at protein level: Swiss-Prot protein existence level 1. Forms the portal vertex of the capsid (PubMed:6228056, PubMed:6232391). This portal plays critical roles in head assembly, genome packaging, neck/tail attachment, and genome ejection (Probable). The portal protein multimerizes as a single ring-shaped homododecamer arranged around a central channel (PubMed:6232391). Binds to the terminase subunits to form the packaging machine (PubMed:7799432). From Escherichia phage lambda (Bacteriophage lambda).
   2557..3393    -  misc_feature   HA-R: right homology arm from the adeno-associated virus integration site (AAVS1) within intron 1 of the human PPP1R12C gene
   3422..3789    +  promoter       TRE3GS promoter: 3rd-generation Tet-responsive promoter that can be activated by binding of Tet-On® 3G, modified to eliminate binding sites for endogenous mammalian transcription factors
   3807..7910    +  CDS            Cas9: Cas9 (Csn1) endonuclease from the Streptococcus pyogenes Type II CRISPR/Cas system generates RNA-guided double strand breaks in DNA
   8074..8789    +  CDS            EBFP2 (fragment): enhanced blue variant of GFP (Ai et al., 2007) mammalian codon-optimized
   8849..9073    +  polyA_signal   bGH poly(A) signal: bovine growth hormone polyadenylation signal
   9074..9107    -  protein_bind   loxP: Cre-mediated recombination occurs in the 8-bp core sequence (GCATACAT). Cre recombinase
   9192..9495    +  enhancer       CMV enhancer: human cytomegalovirus immediate early enhancer
   9497..9741    +  promoter       chicken β-actin promoter: contains a 21-bp deletion relative to the standard chicken β-actin promoter
   9742..10758   +  intron         chimeric intron: chimera between introns from chicken β-actin and rabbit β-globin
  10824..11521   +  CDS            rtTA3 (fragment): reverse tetracycline transactivator 3 activates expression from Tet-responsive promoters in the presence of doxycycline
  11451..11561   +  CDS            VP48: 3 tandem repeats of the minimal activation domain of herpes simplex virus VP16 (Cheng et al., 2013)
  11582..11806   +  polyA_signal   bGH poly(A) signal: bovine growth hormone polyadenylation signal
  12139..12194   -  polyA_signal   β-globin poly(A) signal: rabbit β-globin polyadenylation signal (Gil and Proudfoot, 1987)
  12265..12336   -  CDS            HBB (fragment): HBB_PONPY - Experimental evidence at transcript level: Swiss-Prot protein existence level 2. Involved in oxygen transport from the lung to the various peripheral tissues. From Pongo pygmaeus (Bornean orangutan).
  12349..13140   -  CDS            neo: KKA2_KLEPN - Also known as kan, nptII. Experimental evidence at protein level: Swiss-Prot protein existence level 1. Resistance to kanamycin, neomycin, paromomycin, ribostamycin, butirosin and gentamicin B. From Klebsiella pneumoniae.
  13147..13203   -  CDS            P2A: 2A peptide from porcine teschovirus-1 polyprotein Eukaryotic ribosomes fail to insert a peptide bond between the Gly and Pro residues, yielding separate polypeptides.
  13227..13252   -  misc_feature   SA: splice acceptor site
  13266..14069   -  misc_feature   HA-L: left homology arm from the adeno-associated virus integration site (AAVS1) within intron 1 of the human PPP1R12C gene
  14604..14723   -  CDS            B (fragment): PORTL_LAMBD - Experimental evidence at protein level: Swiss-Prot protein existence level 1. Forms the portal vertex of the capsid (PubMed:6228056, PubMed:6232391). This portal plays critical roles in head assembly, genome packaging, neck/tail attachment, and genome ejection (Probable). The portal protein multimerizes as a single ring-shaped homododecamer arranged around a central channel (PubMed:6232391). Binds to the terminase subunits to form the packaging machine (PubMed:7799432). From Escherichia phage lambda (Bacteriophage lambda).
  14725..14880   +  CDS            lacZα (fragment): LacZα fragment of β-galactosidase; lacZ fragment
  14885..15313   +  rep_origin     f1 ori (sequence partly withheld): f1 bacteriophage origin of replication; arrow indicates direction of (+) strand synthesis
  15366..15470   +  promoter       AmpR promoter: bla
>Addgene plasmid #125519 | pAAVS1-tet-iCas9-BFP2 | depositor full sequence | sequence record 240219 | pAAVS1-tet-iCas9-BFP2 sequence 15470 bps
ATGAGTATTCAACATTTCCGTGTCGCCCTTATTCCCTTTTTTGCGGCATTTTGCCTTCCTGTTTTTGCTC
ACCCAGAAACGCTGGTGAAAGTAAAAGATGCTGAAGATCAGTTGGGTGCACGAGTGGGTTACATCGAACT
GGATCTCAACAGCGGTAAGATCCTTGAGAGTTTTCGCCCCGAAGAACGTTTTCCAATGATGAGCACTTTT
AAAGTTCTGCTATGTGGCGCGGTATTATCCCGTATTGACGCCGGGCAAGAGCAACTCGGTCGCCGCATAC
ACTATTCTCAGAATGACTTGGTTGAGTACTCACCAGTCACAGAAAAGCATCTTACGGATGGCATGACAGT
AAGAGAATTATGCAGTGCTGCCATAACCATGAGTGATAACACTGCGGCCAACTTACTTCTGACAACGATC
GGAGGACCGAAGGAGCTAACCGCTTTTTTGCACAACATGGGGGATCATGTAACTCGCCTTGATCGTTGGG
AACCGGAGCTGAATGAAGCCATACCAAACGACGAGCGTGACACCACGATGCCTGTAGCAATGGCAACAAC
GTTGCGCAAACTATTAACTGGCGAACTACTTACTCTAGCTTCCCGGCAACAATTAATAGACTGGATGGAG
GCGGATAAAGTTGCAGGACCACTTCTGCGCTCGGCCCTTCCGGCTGGCTGGTTTATTGCTGATAAATCTG
GAGCCGGTGAGCGTGGGTCTCGCGGTATCATTGCAGCACTGGGGCCAGATGGTAAGCCCTCCCGTATCGT
AGTTATCTACACGACGGGGAGTCAGGCAACTATGGATGAACGAAATAGACAGATCGCTGAGATAGGTGCC
TCACTGATTAAGCATTGGTAACTGTCAGACCAAGTTTACTCATATATACTTTAGATTGATTTAAAACTTC
ATTTTTAATTTAAAAGGATCTAGGTGAAGATCCTTTTTGATAATCTCATGACCAAAATCCCTTAACGTGA
GTTTTCGTTCCACTGAGCGTCAGACCCCGTAGAAAAGATCAAAGGATCTTCTTGAGATCCTTTTTTTCTG
CGCGTAATCTGCTGCTTGCAAACAAAAAAACCACCGCTACCAGCGGTGGTTTGTTTGCCGGATCAAGAGC
TACCAACTCTTTTTCCGAAGGTAACTGGCTTCAGCAGAGCGCAGATACCAAATACTGTCCTTCTAGTGTA
GCCGTAGTTAGGCCACCACTTCAAGAACTCTGTAGCACCGCCTACATACCTCGCTCTGCTAATCCTGTTA
CCAGTGGCTGCTGCCAGTGGCGATAAGTCGTGTCTTACCGGGTTGGACTCAAGACGATAGTTACCGGATA
AGGCGCAGCGGTCGGGCTGAACGGGGGGTTCGTGCACACAGCCCAGCTTGGAGCGAACGACCTACACCGA
ACTGAGATACCTACAGCGTGAGCTATGAGAAAGCGCCACGCTTCCCGAAGGGAGAAAGGCGGACAGGTAT
CCGGTAAGCGGCAGGGTCGGAACAGGAGAGCGCACGAGGGAGCTTCCAGGGGGAAACGCCTGGTATCTTT
ATAGTCCTGTCGGGTTTCGCCACCTCTGACTTGAGCGTCGATTTTTGTGATGCTCGTCAGGGGGGCGGAG
CCTATGGAAAAACGCCAGCAACGCGGCCTTTTTACGGTTCCTGGCCTTTTGCTGGCCTTTTGCTCACATG
TTCTTTCCTGCGTTATCCCCTGATTCTGTGGATAACCGTATTACCGCCTTTGAGTGAGCTGATACCGCTC
GCCGCAGCCGAACGACCGAGCGCAGCGAGTCAGTGAGCGAGGAAGCGGAAGAGCGCCCAATACGCAAACC
GCCTCTCCCCGCGCGTTGGCCGATTCATTAATGCAGCTGGCACGACAGGTTTCCCGACTGGAAAGCGGGC
AGTGAGCGCAACGCAATTAATGTGAGTTAGCTCACTCATTAGGCACCCCAGGCTTTACACTTTATGCTTC
CGGCTCGTATGTTGTGTGGAATTGTGAGCGGATAACAATTTCACACAGGAAACAGCTATGACCATGATTA
CGCCAAGCGCGCCCGCCGGGTAACTCACGGGGTATCCATGTCCATTTCTGCGGCATCCAGCCAGGATACC
CGTCCTCGCTGACGTAATATCCCAGCGCCGCACCGCTGTCATTAATCTGCACACCGGCACGGCAGTTCCG
GCTGTCGCCGGTATTGTTCGGGTTGCTGATGCGCTTCGGGCTGACCATCCGGAACTGTGTCCGGAAAAGC
CGCGACGAACTGGTATCCCAGGTGGCCTGAACGAACAGTTCACCGTTAAAGGCGTGCATGGCCACACCTT
CCCGAATCATCATGGTAAACGTGCGTTTTCGCTCAACGTCAATGCAGCAGCAGTCATCCTCGGCAAACTC
TTTCCATGCCGCTTCAACCTCGCGGGAAAAGGCACGGGCTTCTTCCTCCCCGATGCCCAGATAGCGCCAG
CTTGGGCGATGACTGAGCCGGAAAAAAGACCCGACGATATGATCCTGATGCAGCTAGATTAACCCTAGAA
AGATAGTCTGCGTAAAATTGACGCATGCATCTCGAGAGAGCAGAGCCAGGAACCCCTGTAGGGAAGGGGC
AGGAGAGCCAGGGGCATGAGATGGTGGACGAGGAAGGGGGACAGGGAAGCCTGAGCGCCTCTCCTGGGCT
TGCCAAGGACTCAAACCCAGAAGCCCAGAGCAGGGCCTTAGGGAAGCGGGACCCTGCTCTGGGCGGAGGA
ATATGTCCCAGATAGCACTGGGGACTCTTTAAGGAAAGAAGGATGGAGAAAGAGAAAGGGAGTAGAGGCG
GCCACGACCTGGTGAACACCTAGGACGCACCATTCTCACAAAGGGAGTTTTCCACACGGACACCCCCCTC
CTCACCACAGCCCTGCCAGGACGGGGCTGGCTACTGGCCTTATCTCACAGGTAAAACTGACGCACGGAGG
AACAATATAAATTGGGGACTAGAAAGGTGAAGAGCCAAAGTTAGAACTCAGGACCAACTTATTCTGATTT
TGTTTTTCCAAACTGCTTCTCCTCTTGGGAAGTGTAAGGAAGCTGCAGCACCAGGATCAGTGAAACGCAC
CAGACAGCCGCGTCAGAGCAGCTCAGGTTCTGGGAGAGGGTAGCGCAGGGTGGCCACTGAGAACCGGGCA
GGTCACGCATCCCCCCCTTCCCTCCCACCCCCTGCCAAGCTCTCCCTCCCAGGATCCTCTCTGGCTCCAT
CGTAAGCAAACCTTAGAGGTTCTGGCAAGGAGAGAGATGGCTCCAGGAAATGGGGGTGTGTCACCAGATA
AGGAATCTGCCTAACAGGAGGTGGGGGTTAGACCCAATATCAGGAGACTAGGAAGGAGGAGGCCTAAGGA
TGGGGCTTTTCTGTCACCAATCCTGTCCCTAGTAGTGTACATGCCAGAACATTTCTCCCTCGAGTTTACT
CCCTATCAGTGATAGAGAACGTATGAAGAGTTTACTCCCTATCAGTGATAGAGAACGTATGCAGACTTTA
CTCCCTATCAGTGATAGAGAACGTATAAGGAGTTTACTCCCTATCAGTGATAGAGAACGTATGACCAGTT
TACTCCCTATCAGTGATAGAGAACGTATCTACAGTTTACTCCCTATCAGTGATAGAGAACGTATATCCAG
TTTACTCCCTATCAGTGATAGAGAACGTATAAGCTTTGCTTATGTAAACCAGGGCGCCTATAAAAGAGTG
CTGATTTTTTGAGTAAACTTCAATTCCACAACACTTTTGTCTTATACCAACTTTCCGTACCACTTCCTAC
CCTCGTAAAGCCGGGCGCGCCCCACCATGGACAAGAAGTACAGCATCGGCCTGGACATCGGCACCAACTC
TGTGGGCTGGGCCGTGATCACCGACGAGTACAAGGTGCCCAGCAAGAAATTCAAGGTGCTGGGCAACACC
GACCGGCACAGCATCAAGAAGAACCTGATCGGAGCCCTGCTGTTCGACAGCGGCGAAACAGCCGAGGCCA
CCCGGCTGAAGAGAACCGCCAGAAGAAGATACACCAGACGGAAGAACCGGATCTGCTATCTGCAAGAGAT
CTTCAGCAACGAGATGGCCAAGGTGGACGACAGCTTCTTCCACAGACTGGAAGAGTCCTTCCTGGTGGAA
GAGGATAAGAAGCACGAGCGGCACCCCATCTTCGGCAACATCGTGGACGAGGTGGCCTACCACGAGAAGT
ACCCCACCATCTACCACCTGAGAAAGAAACTGGTGGACAGCACCGACAAGGCCGACCTGCGGCTGATCTA
TCTGGCCCTGGCCCACATGATCAAGTTCCGGGGCCACTTCCTGATCGAGGGCGACCTGAACCCCGACAAC
AGCGACGTGGACAAGCTGTTCATCCAGCTGGTGCAGACCTACAACCAGCTGTTCGAGGAAAACCCCATCA
ACGCCAGCGGCGTGGACGCCAAGGCCATCCTGTCTGCCAGACTGAGCAAGAGCAGACGGCTGGAAAATCT
GATCGCCCAGCTGCCCGGCGAGAAGAAGAATGGCCTGTTCGGAAACCTGATTGCCCTGAGCCTGGGCCTG
ACCCCCAACTTCAAGAGCAACTTCGACCTGGCCGAGGATGCCAAACTGCAGCTGAGCAAGGACACCTACG
ACGACGACCTGGACAACCTGCTGGCCCAGATCGGCGACCAGTACGCCGACCTGTTTCTGGCCGCCAAGAA
CCTGTCCGACGCCATCCTGCTGAGCGACATCCTGAGAGTGAACACCGAGATCACCAAGGCCCCCCTGAGC
GCCTCTATGATCAAGAGATACGACGAGCACCACCAGGACCTGACCCTGCTGAAAGCTCTCGTGCGGCAGC
AGCTGCCTGAGAAGTACAAAGAGATTTTCTTCGACCAGAGCAAGAACGGCTACGCCGGCTACATTGACGG
CGGAGCCAGCCAGGAAGAGTTCTACAAGTTCATCAAGCCCATCCTGGAAAAGATGGACGGCACCGAGGAA
CTGCTCGTGAAGCTGAACAGAGAGGACCTGCTGCGGAAGCAGCGGACCTTCGACAACGGCAGCATCCCCC
ACCAGATCCACCTGGGAGAGCTGCACGCCATTCTGCGGCGGCAGGAAGATTTTTACCCATTCCTGAAGGA
CAACCGGGAAAAGATCGAGAAGATCCTGACCTTCCGCATCCCCTACTACGTGGGCCCTCTGGCCAGGGGA
AACAGCAGATTCGCCTGGATGACCAGAAAGAGCGAGGAAACCATCACCCCCTGGAACTTCGAGGAAGTGG
TGGACAAGGGCGCTTCCGCCCAGAGCTTCATCGAGCGGATGACCAACTTCGATAAGAACCTGCCCAACGA
GAAGGTGCTGCCCAAGCACAGCCTGCTGTACGAGTACTTCACCGTGTATAACGAGCTGACCAAAGTGAAA
TACGTGACCGAGGGAATGAGAAAGCCCGCCTTCCTGAGCGGCGAGCAGAAAAAGGCCATCGTGGACCTGC
TGTTCAAGACCAACCGGAAAGTGACCGTGAAGCAGCTGAAAGAGGACTACTTCAAGAAAATCGAGTGCTT
CGACTCCGTGGAAATCTCCGGCGTGGAAGATCGGTTCAACGCCTCCCTGGGCACATACCACGATCTGCTG
AAAATTATCAAGGACAAGGACTTCCTGGACAATGAGGAAAACGAGGACATTCTGGAAGATATCGTGCTGA
CCCTGACACTGTTTGAGGACAGAGAGATGATCGAGGAACGGCTGAAAACCTATGCCCACCTGTTCGACGA
CAAAGTGATGAAGCAGCTGAAGCGGCGGAGATACACCGGCTGGGGCAGGCTGAGCCGGAAGCTGATCAAC
GGCATCCGGGACAAGCAGTCCGGCAAGACAATCCTGGATTTCCTGAAGTCCGACGGCTTCGCCAACAGAA
ACTTCATGCAGCTGATCCACGACGACAGCCTGACCTTTAAAGAGGACATCCAGAAAGCCCAGGTGTCCGG
CCAGGGCGATAGCCTGCACGAGCACATTGCCAATCTGGCCGGCAGCCCCGCCATTAAGAAGGGCATCCTG
CAGACAGTGAAGGTGGTGGACGAGCTCGTGAAAGTGATGGGCCGGCACAAGCCCGAGAACATCGTGATCG
AAATGGCCAGAGAGAACCAGACCACCCAGAAGGGACAGAAGAACAGCCGCGAGAGAATGAAGCGGATCGA
AGAGGGCATCAAAGAGCTGGGCAGCCAGATCCTGAAAGAACACCCCGTGGAAAACACCCAGCTGCAGAAC
GAGAAGCTGTACCTGTACTACCTGCAGAATGGGCGGGATATGTACGTGGACCAGGAACTGGACATCAACC
GGCTGTCCGACTACGATGTGGACCATATCGTGCCTCAGAGCTTTCTGAAGGACGACTCCATCGACAACAA
GGTGCTGACCAGAAGCGACAAGAACCGGGGCAAGAGCGACAACGTGCCCTCCGAAGAGGTCGTGAAGAAG
ATGAAGAACTACTGGCGGCAGCTGCTGAACGCCAAGCTGATTACCCAGAGAAAGTTCGACAATCTGACCA
AGGCCGAGAGAGGCGGCCTGAGCGAACTGGATAAGGCCGGCTTCATCAAGAGACAGCTGGTGGAAACCCG
GCAGATCACAAAGCACGTGGCACAGATCCTGGACTCCCGGATGAACACTAAGTACGACGAGAATGACAAG
CTGATCCGGGAAGTGAAAGTGATCACCCTGAAGTCCAAGCTGGTGTCCGATTTCCGGAAGGATTTCCAGT
TTTACAAAGTGCGCGAGATCAACAACTACCACCACGCCCACGACGCCTACCTGAACGCCGTCGTGGGAAC
CGCCCTGATCAAAAAGTACCCTAAGCTGGAAAGCGAGTTCGTGTACGGCGACTACAAGGTGTACGACGTG
CGGAAGATGATCGCCAAGAGCGAGCAGGAAATCGGCAAGGCTACCGCCAAGTACTTCTTCTACAGCAACA
TCATGAACTTTTTCAAGACCGAGATTACCCTGGCCAACGGCGAGATCCGGAAGCGGCCTCTGATCGAGAC
AAACGGCGAAACCGGGGAGATCGTGTGGGATAAGGGCCGGGATTTTGCCACCGTGCGGAAAGTGCTGAGC
ATGCCCCAAGTGAATATCGTGAAAAAGACCGAGGTGCAGACAGGCGGCTTCAGCAAAGAGTCTATCCTGC
CCAAGAGGAACAGCGATAAGCTGATCGCCAGAAAGAAGGACTGGGACCCTAAGAAGTACGGCGGCTTCGA
CAGCCCCACCGTGGCCTATTCTGTGCTGGTGGTGGCCAAAGTGGAAAAGGGCAAGTCCAAGAAACTGAAG
AGTGTGAAAGAGCTGCTGGGGATCACCATCATGGAAAGAAGCAGCTTCGAGAAGAATCCCATCGACTTTC
TGGAAGCCAAGGGCTACAAAGAAGTGAAAAAGGACCTGATCATCAAGCTGCCTAAGTACTCCCTGTTCGA
GCTGGAAAACGGCCGGAAGAGAATGCTGGCCTCTGCCGGCGAACTGCAGAAGGGAAACGAACTGGCCCTG
CCCTCCAAATATGTGAACTTCCTGTACCTGGCCAGCCACTATGAGAAGCTGAAGGGCTCCCCCGAGGATA
ATGAGCAGAAACAGCTGTTTGTGGAACAGCACAAGCACTACCTGGACGAGATCATCGAGCAGATCAGCGA
GTTCTCCAAGAGAGTGATCCTGGCCGACGCTAATCTGGACAAAGTGCTGTCCGCCTACAACAAGCACCGG
GATAAGCCCATCAGAGAGCAGGCCGAGAATATCATCCACCTGTTTACCCTGACCAATCTGGGAGCCCCTG
CCGCCTTCAAGTACTTTGACACCACCATCGACCGGAAGAGGTACACCAGCACCAAAGAGGTGCTGGACGC
CACCCTGATCCACCAGAGCATCACCGGCCTGTACGAGACACGGATCGACCTGTCTCAGCTGGGAGGCGAC
AAGCGACCTGCCGCCACAAAGAAGGCTGGACAGGCTAAGAAGAAGAAAGATTACAAAGACGATGACGATA
AGGGATCCGGCGCAACAAACTTCTCTCTGCTGAAACAAGCCGGAGATGTCGAAGAGAATCCTGGACCGGT
CGACCCTAAGAAAAAGCGGAAGGTGGTGAGCAAGGGCGAGGAGCTGTTCACCGGGGTGGTGCCCATCCTG
GTCGAGCTGGACGGCGACGTAAACGGCCACAAGTTCAGCGTGAGGGGCGAGGGCGAGGGCGATGCCACCA
ACGGCAAGCTGACCCTGAAGTTCATCTGCACCACCGGCAAGCTGCCCGTGCCCTGGCCCACCCTCGTGAC
CACCCTGAGCCACGGCGTGCAGTGCTTCGCCCGCTACCCCGACCACATGAAGCAGCACGACTTCTTCAAG
TCCGCCATGCCCGAAGGCTACGTCCAGGAGCGCACCATCTTCTTCAAGGACGACGGCACCTACAAGACCC
GCGCCGAGGTGAAGTTCGAGGGCGACACCCTAGTGAACCGCATCGAGCTGAAGGGCGTCGACTTCAAGGA
GGACGGCAACATCCTGGGGCACAAGCTGGAGTACAACTTCAACAGCCACAACATCTATATCATGGCCGTC
AAGCAGAAGAACGGCATCAAGGTGAACTTCAAGATCCGCCACAACGTGGAGGACGGCAGCGTGCAGCTCG
CCGACCACTACCAGCAGAACACCCCCATCGGCGACGGCCCCGTGCTGCTGCCCGACAGCCACTACCTGAG
CACCCAGTCCGTGCTGAGCAAAGACCCCAACGAGAAGCGCGATCACATGGTCCTGCTGGAGTTCCGCACC
GCCGCCGGGATCACTCTCGGCATGGACGAGCTGTACAAGAAGCGTCCTGCTGCTACTAAGAAAGCTGGTC
AAGCTAAGAAAAAGAAATAATTAATTAACTGTGCCTTCTAGTTGCCAGCCATCTGTTGTTTGCCCCTCCC
CCGTGCCTTCCTTGACCCTGGAAGGTGCCACTCCCACTGTCCTTTCCTAATAAAATGAGGAAATTGCATC
GCATTGTCTGAGTAGGTGTCATTCTATTCTGGGGGGTGGGGTGGGGCAGGACAGCAAGGGGGAGGATTGG
GAAGACAATAGCAGGCATGCTGGGGATGCGGTGGGCTCTATGGATAACTTCGTATAATGTATGCTATACG
AAGTTATGCCCGGGCAAGGATCTGCGATCGCTAGTTATTAATAGTAATCAATTACGGGGTCATTAGTTCA
TAGCCCATATATGGAGTTCCGCGTTACATAACTTACGGTAAATGGCCCGCCTGGCTGACCGCCCAACGAC
CCCCGCCCATTGACGTCAATAATGACGTATGTTCCCATAGTAACGCCAATAGGGACTTTCCATTGACGTC
AATGGGTGGAGTATTTACGGTAAACTGCCCACTTGGCAGTACATCAAGTGTATCATATGCCAAGTACGCC
CCCTATTGACGTCAATGACGGTAAATGGCCCGCCTGGCATTATGCCCAGTACATGACCTTATGGGACTTT
CCTACTTGGCAGTACATCTACGTATTAGTCATCGCTATTACCATGGTCGAGGTGAGCCCCACGTTCTGCT
TCACTCTCCCCATCTCCCCCCCCTCCCCACCCCCAATTTTGTATTTATTTATTTTTTAATTATTTTGTGC
AGCGATGGGGGCGGGGCGGGGCGAGGGGCGGGGCGGGGCGAGGCGGAGAGGTGCGGCGGCAGCCAATCAG
AGCGGCGCGCTCCGAAAGTTTCCTTTTATGGCGAGGCGGCGGCGGCGGCGGCCCTATAAAAAGCGAAGCG
CGCGGCGGGCGGGAGTCGCTGCGCGCTGCCTTCGCCCCGTGCCCCGCTCCGCCGCCGCCTCGCGCCGCCC
GCCCCGGCTCTGACTGACCGCGTTACTCCCACAGGTGAGCGGGCGGGACGGCCCTTCTCCTCCGGGCTGT
AATTAGCGCTTGGTTTAATGACGGCTTGTTTCTTTTCTGTGGCTGCGTGAAAGCCTTGAGGGGCTCCGGG
AGGGCCCTTTGTGCGGGGGGAGCGGCTCGGGGGGTGCGTGCGTGTGTGTGTGCGTGGGGAGCGCCGCGTG
CGGCTCCGCGCTGCCCGGCGGCTGTGAGCGCTGCGGGCGCGGCGCGGGGCTTTGTGCGCTCCGCAGTGTG
CGCGAGGGGAGCGCGGCCGGGGGCGGTGCCCCGCGGTGCGGGGGGGGCTGCGAGGGGAACAAAGGCTGCG
TGCGGGGTGTGTGCGTGGGGGGGTGAGCAGGGGGTGTGGGCGCGTCGGTCGGGCTGCAACCCCCCCTGCA
CCCCCCTCCCCGAGTTGCTGAGCACGGCCCGGCTTCGGGTGCGGGGCTCCGTACGGGGCGTGGCGCGGGG
CTCGCCGTGCCGGGCGGGGGGTGGCGGCAGGTGGGGGTGCCGGGCGGGGCGGGGCCGCCTCGGGCCGGGG
AGGGCTCGGGGGAGGGGCGCGGCGGCCCCCGGAGCGCCGGCGGCTGTCGAGGCGCGGCGAGCCGCAGCCA
TTGCCTTTTATGGTAATCGTGCGAGAGGGCGCAGGGACTTCCTTTGTCCCAAATCTGTGCGGAGCCGAAA
TCTGGGAGGCGCCGCCGCACCCCCTCTAGCGGGCGCGGGGCGAAGCGGTGCGGCGCCGGCAGGAAGGAAA
TGGGCGGGGAGGGCCTTCGTGCGTCGCCGCGCCGCCGTCCCCTTCTCCCTCTCCAGCCTCGGGGCTGTCC
GCGGGGGGACGGCTGCCTTCGGGGGGGACGGGGCAGGGCGGGGTTCGGCTTCTGGCGTGTGACCGGCGGC
TCTAGAGCCTCTGCTAACCATGTTCATGCCTTCTTCTTTTTCCTACAGCTCCTGGGCAACGTGCTGGTTA
TTGTGCTGTCTCATCATTTTGGCAAAGAATTGCGGCCGCCACCATGTCTAGACTGGACAAGAGCAAAGTC
ATAAACTCTGCTCTGGAATTACTCAATGGAGTCGGTATCGAAGGCCTGACGACAAGGAAACTCGCTCAAA
AGCTGGGAGTTGAGCAGCCTACCCTGTACTGGCACGTGAAGAACAAGCGGGCCCTGCTCGATGCCCTGCC
AATCGAGATGCTGGACAGGCATCATACCCACTCCTGCCCCCTGGAAGGCGAGTCATGGCAAGACTTTCTG
CGGAACAACGCCAAGTCATACCGCTGTGCTCTCCTCTCACATCGCGACGGGGCTAAAGTGCATCTCGGCA
CCCGCCCAACAGAGAAACAGTACGAAACCCTGGAAAATCAGCTCGCGTTCCTGTGTCAGCAAGGCTTCTC
CCTGGAGAACGCACTGTACGCTCTGTCCGCCGTGGGCCACTTTACACTGGGCTGCGTATTGGAGGAACAG
GAGCATCAAGTAGCAAAAGAGGAAAGAGAGACACCTACCACCGATTCTATGCCCCCACTTCTGAAACAAG
CAATTGAGCTGTTCGACCGGCAGGGAGCCGAACCTGCCTTCCTTTTCGGCCTGGAACTAATCATATGTGG
CCTGGAGAAACAGCTAAAGTGCGAAAGCGGCGGGCCGACCGACGCCCTTGACGATTTTGACTTAGACATG
CTCCCAGCCGATGCCCTTGACGACTTTGACCTTGATATGCTGCCTGCTGACGCTCTTGACGATTTTGACC
TTGACATGCTCCCCGGGTCATAGGTTTAAACCTGTGCCTTCTAGTTGCCAGCCATCTGTTGTTTGCCCCT
CCCCCGTGCCTTCCTTGACCCTGGAAGGTGCCACTCCCACTGTCCTTTCCTAATAAAATGAGGAAATTGC
ATCGCATTGTCTGAGTAGGTGTCATTCTATTCTGGGGGGTGGGGTGGGGCAGGACAGCAAGGGGGAGGAT
TGGGAAGACAATAGCAGGCATGCTGGGGATGCGGTGGGCTCTATGGCTTAAGGATCTCCATAAGAGAAGA
GGGACAGCTATGACTGGGAGTAGTCAGGAGAGGAGGAAAAATCTGGCTAGTAAAACAGGTAAGGAAAATT
TTAGGGATGTTAAAGAAAAAAATAACACAAAACAAAATATAAAAAAAATCTAACCTCAAGTCAAGGCTTT
TCTATGGAATAAGGAATGGACAGCAGGGGGCTGTTTCATATACTGATGACCTCTTTATAGCCAACCTTTG
TTCATGGCAGCCAGCATATGGGCATATGTTGCCAAACTCTAAACCAAATACTCATTCTGATGTTTTAAAT
GATTTGCCCTCCCATATGTCCTTCCGAGTGAGAGACACAAAAAATTCCAACACACTATTGCAATGAAAAT
AAATTTCCTTTATTAGCCAGAAGTCAGATGCTCAAGGGGCTTCATGATGTCCCCATAATTTTTGGCAGAG
GGAAAAAGATCACAGTGGTATTTGTGAGCCAGGGCATTGGCCACACCAGCCACCACCTTCTGATAGGCAG
CCTGCACCTGAGGAGTGTTAACCTATTAAAAGAACTCATCCAGCAGTCTGTAAAAAGCAATCCTCTGTGA
ATCAGGTGCGGCAATCCCATACAGCACCAGGAACCTATCGGCCCATTCCCCGCCCAGTTCCTCTGCAATG
TCTCTTGTGGCCAGGGCGATGTCCTGGTATCTGTCGGCGACGCCCAGTCGTCCACAATCAATAAACCCAC
TGAATCTGCCATTCTCCACCATGATGTTGGGCAGGCAAGCGTCGCCATGGGTGACCACCAGATCTTCTCC
GTCTGGCATTCTGGCTTTCAGCCGTGCAAACAGCTCTGCAGGAGCCAGCCCCTGGTGTTCCTCATCCAGA
TCGTCCTGGTCCACCAGCCCGGCCTCCATTCGGGTTCGAGCCCTCTCAATGCGATGTTTAGCCTGGTGAT
CGAAAGGGCAGGTGGCGGGGTCCAGAGTATGCAGTCTCCGCATGGCATCTGCCATGATGGAGACCTTCTC
AGCTGGTGCCAGGTGGGAGCTCAGCAGGTCCTGTCCTGGCACTTCTCCCAGCAGCAGCCAATCTCGCCCG
GCCTCAGTGACCACGTCCAGGACTGCAGCACAAGGCACTCCTGTGGTGGCCAGCCAGCTCAGGCGGGCTG
CTTCATCCTGCAGCTCGTTCAGTGCTCCTGACAGGTCTGTCTTGACAAACAGCACGGGGCGCCCCTGAGC
ACTCAGCCGGAACACGGCTGCGTCAGAGCATCCAATAGTCTGCTGTGCCCAATCGTATCCAAACAGTCTT
TCGACCCAAGCGGCTGGTGACCCGGCGTGCAGTCCGTCCTGCTCAATCATGATATCAGGACCGGGGTTTT
CTTCCACGTCTCCTGCTTGCTTTAACAGAGAGAAGTTCGTGGCACCAGAGCCAGATCTCTCGAGGCCCTG
TGGGAGGAAGAGAAGAGGTCAGAAGCTTGACGCGTGCCCCACTGTGGGGTGGAGGGGACAGATAAAAGTA
CCCAGAACCAGAGCCACATTAACCGGCCCTGGGAATATAAGGTGGTCCCAGCTCGGGGACACAGGATCCC
TGGAGGCAGCAAACATGCTGTCCTGAAGTGGACATAGGGGCCCGGGTTGGAGGAAGAAGACTAGCTGAGC
TCTCGGACCCCTGGAAGATGCCATGACAGGGGGCTGGAAGAGCTAGCACAGACTAGAGAGGTAAGGGGGG
TAGGGGAGCTGCCCAAATGAAAGGAGTGAGAGGTGACCCGAATCCACAGGAGAACGGGGTGTCCAGGCAA
AGAAAGCAAGAGGATGGAGAGGTGGCTAAAGCCAGGGAGACGGGGTACTTTGGGGTTGTCCAGAAAAACG
GTGATGATGCAGGCCTACAAGAAGGGGAGGCGGGACGCAAGGGAGACATCCGTCGGAGAAGGCCATCCTA
AGAAACGAGAGATGGCACAGGCCCCAGAAGGAGAAGGAAAAGGGAACCCAGCGAGTGAAGACGGCATGGG
GTTGGGTGAGGGAGGAGAGATGCCCGGAGAGGACCCAGACACGGGGAGGATCCGCTCAGAGGACATCACG
TGGTGCAGCGCCGAGAAGGAAGTGCTCCGGAAAGAGCATCCTTGGGCAGCAACACAGCAGAGAGCAAGGG
GAAGAGGGAGTGGAGGAAGACGGAACCTGAAGGAGGCGGCAGGGAAGGATCTGGGCCAGCCGTAGAGGTG
ACCCAGGCCACAAGCTGCAGACAGAAAGCGGCACAGGCCCAGGGGAGAGAATGCTGGTCAGAGAAAGCAG
GTACCAAGGGCGAATTCCAGCACACTGGCGGCCGTTACTAGTAGGCCTTGGAGGCCTTTTCCCCGTATCC
CCCCAGGTGTCTGCAGGCTCAAAGAGCAGCGAGAAGCGTTCAGAGGAAAGCGATCCCGTGCCACCTTCCC
CGTGCCCGGGCTGTCCCCGCACGCTGCCGGCTCGGGGATGCGGGGGGAGCGCCGGACCGGAGCGGAGCCC
CGGGCGGCTCGCTGCTGCCCCCTAGCGGGGGAGGGACGTAATTACATCCCTGGGGGCTTTGGGGGGGGGC
TGTCCCTCATAAAAGTTTTGTTACTTTATAGAAGAAATTTTGAGTTTTTGTTTTTTTTTAATAAATAAAT
AAACATAAATAAATTGTTTGTTGAATTTATTATTAGTATGTAAGTGTAAATATAATAAAACTTAATATCT
ATTCAAATTAATAAATAAACCTCGATATACAGACCGATAAAACACATGCGTCAATTTTACGCATGATTAT
CTTTAACGTACGTCACAATATGATTATCTTTCTAGGGTTAATCTAGCTGCGTGTTCTGCAGCGTGTCGAG
CATCTTCATCTGCTCCATCACGCTGTAAAACACATTTGCACCGCGAGTCTGCCCGTCCTCCACGGGTTCA
AAAACGTGAATGAACGAGGCGCGCTCACTGGCCGTCGTTTTACAACGTCGTGACTGGGAAAACCCTGGCG
TTACCCAACTTAATCGCCTTGCAGCACATCCCCCTTTCGCCAGCTGGCGTAATAGCGAAGAGGCCCGCAC
CGATCGCCCTTCCCAACAGTTGCGCAGCCTGAATGGCGAATGGG
[124 nt withheld, positions 14885-15008]
C
[91 nt withheld, positions 15010-15100]
A
[49 nt withheld, positions 15102-15150]
CCTTTGACGTTGGAGTCCACGTTCTTT
[37 nt withheld, positions 15178-15214]
ACCCTATCTCGGTCTATTCTTTTGATTTATAAGGGATTTTGCCGATTTCGGCCTATTGGTTAAAAAATGA
GCTGATTTAACAAAAATTTAACGCGAATTTTAACAAAATATTAACGCTTACAATTTAGGTGGCACTTTTC
GGGGAAATGTGCGCGGAACCCCTATTTGTTTATTTTTCTAAATACATTCAAATATGTATCCGCTCATGAG
ACAATAACCCTGATAAATGCTTCAATAATATTGAAAAAGGAAGAGT
