Features (pLannotate 1.2.2; 29 found; start..end, strand, type, name):
      1..861     +  CDS            AmpR: β-lactamase; bla; confers resistance to ampicillin, carbenicillin, and related antibiotics
   1032..1620    +  rep_origin     ori: high-copy-number ColE1/pMB1/pBR322/pUC origin of replication
   1803..1895    +  CDS            lacI (fragment): lac repressor; lacI; The lac repressor binds to the lac operator to inhibit transcription in E. coli. This inhibition can be relieved by adding lactose or isopropyl-β-D-thiogalactopyranoside (IPTG).
   1908..1929    +  protein_bind   CAP binding site: CAP binding activates transcription in the presence of cAMP. E. coli catabolite activator protein
   1944..1974    +  promoter       lac promoter: promoter for the E. coli lac operon
   1978..2000    +  protein_bind   lac operator (fragment): The lac repressor binds to the lac operator to inhibit transcription in E. coli. This inhibition can be relieved by adding lactose or isopropyl-β-D-thiogalactopyranoside (IPTG). lac repressor encoded by lacI
   2036..2503    -  CDS            B (fragment): PORTL_LAMBD - Experimental evidence at protein level: Swiss-Prot protein existence level 1. Forms the portal vertex of the capsid (PubMed:6228056, PubMed:6232391). This portal plays critical roles in head assembly, genome packaging, neck/tail attachment, and genome ejection (Probable). The portal protein multimerizes as a single ring-shaped homododecamer arranged around a central channel (PubMed:6232391). Binds to the terminase subunits to form the packaging machine (PubMed:7799432). From Escherichia phage lambda (Bacteriophage lambda).
   2686..3215    -  misc_feature   HA-R: right homology arm from the adeno-associated virus integration site (AAVS1) within intron 1 of the human PPP1R12C gene
   3422..3789    +  promoter       TRE3GS promoter: 3rd-generation Tet-responsive promoter that can be activated by binding of Tet-On® 3G, modified to eliminate binding sites for endogenous mammalian transcription factors
   3807..7910    +  CDS            Cas9: Cas9 (Csn1) endonuclease from the Streptococcus pyogenes Type II CRISPR/Cas system generates RNA-guided double strand breaks in DNA
   8074..8789    +  CDS            EBFP2 (fragment): enhanced blue variant of GFP (Ai et al., 2007) mammalian codon-optimized
   8849..9073    +  polyA_signal   bGH poly(A) signal: bovine growth hormone polyadenylation signal
   9074..9107    -  protein_bind   loxP: Cre-mediated recombination occurs in the 8-bp core sequence (GCATACAT). Cre recombinase
   9192..9495    +  enhancer       CMV enhancer: human cytomegalovirus immediate early enhancer
   9497..9741    +  promoter       chicken β-actin promoter: contains a 21-bp deletion relative to the standard chicken β-actin promoter
   9742..10759   +  intron         chimeric intron: chimera between introns from chicken β-actin and rabbit β-globin
  10825..11522   +  CDS            rtTA3 (fragment): reverse tetracycline transactivator 3 activates expression from Tet-responsive promoters in the presence of doxycycline
  11452..11562   +  CDS            VP48: 3 tandem repeats of the minimal activation domain of herpes simplex virus VP16 (Cheng et al., 2013)
  11583..11807   +  polyA_signal   bGH poly(A) signal: bovine growth hormone polyadenylation signal
  12140..12195   -  polyA_signal   β-globin poly(A) signal: rabbit β-globin polyadenylation signal (Gil and Proudfoot, 1987)
  12266..12337   -  CDS            HBB (fragment): HBB_PONPY - Experimental evidence at transcript level: Swiss-Prot protein existence level 2. Involved in oxygen transport from the lung to the various peripheral tissues. From Pongo pygmaeus (Bornean orangutan).
  12350..13141   -  CDS            neo: KKA2_KLEPN - Also known as kan, nptII. Experimental evidence at protein level: Swiss-Prot protein existence level 1. Resistance to kanamycin, neomycin, paromomycin, ribostamycin, butirosin and gentamicin B. From Klebsiella pneumoniae.
  13148..13204   -  CDS            P2A: 2A peptide from porcine teschovirus-1 polyprotein Eukaryotic ribosomes fail to insert a peptide bond between the Gly and Pro residues, yielding separate polypeptides.
  13228..13253   -  misc_feature   SA: splice acceptor site
  13267..14070   -  misc_feature   HA-L: left homology arm from the adeno-associated virus integration site (AAVS1) within intron 1 of the human PPP1R12C gene
  14603..14722   -  CDS            B (fragment): PORTL_LAMBD - Experimental evidence at protein level: Swiss-Prot protein existence level 1. Forms the portal vertex of the capsid (PubMed:6228056, PubMed:6232391). This portal plays critical roles in head assembly, genome packaging, neck/tail attachment, and genome ejection (Probable). The portal protein multimerizes as a single ring-shaped homododecamer arranged around a central channel (PubMed:6232391). Binds to the terminase subunits to form the packaging machine (PubMed:7799432). From Escherichia phage lambda (Bacteriophage lambda).
  14724..14879   +  CDS            lacZα (fragment): LacZα fragment of β-galactosidase; lacZ fragment
  14884..15312   +  rep_origin     f1 ori (sequence partly withheld): f1 bacteriophage origin of replication; arrow indicates direction of (+) strand synthesis
  15365..15469   +  promoter       AmpR promoter: bla
>Addgene plasmid #125519 | pAAVS1-tet-iCas9-BFP2 | addgene full sequence | sequence record 248941 | Addgene NGS Result
ATGAGTATTCAACATTTCCGTGTCGCCCTTATTCCCTTTTTTGCGGCATTTTGCCTTCCTGTTTTTGCTC
ACCCAGAAACGCTGGTGAAAGTAAAAGATGCTGAAGATCAGTTGGGTGCACGAGTGGGTTACATCGAACT
GGATCTCAACAGCGGTAAGATCCTTGAGAGTTTTCGCCCCGAAGAACGTTTTCCAATGATGAGCACTTTT
AAAGTTCTGCTATGTGGCGCGGTATTATCCCGTATTGACGCCGGGCAAGAGCAACTCGGTCGCCGCATAC
ACTATTCTCAGAATGACTTGGTTGAGTACTCACCAGTCACAGAAAAGCATCTTACGGATGGCATGACAGT
AAGAGAATTATGCAGTGCTGCCATAACCATGAGTGATAACACTGCGGCCAACTTACTTCTGACAACGATC
GGAGGACCGAAGGAGCTAACCGCTTTTTTGCACAACATGGGGGATCATGTAACTCGCCTTGATCGTTGGG
AACCGGAGCTGAATGAAGCCATACCAAACGACGAGCGTGACACCACGATGCCTGTAGCAATGGCAACAAC
GTTGCGCAAACTATTAACTGGCGAACTACTTACTCTAGCTTCCCGGCAACAATTAATAGACTGGATGGAG
GCGGATAAAGTTGCAGGACCACTTCTGCGCTCGGCCCTTCCGGCTGGCTGGTTTATTGCTGATAAATCTG
GAGCCGGTGAGCGTGGGTCTCGCGGTATCATTGCAGCACTGGGGCCAGATGGTAAGCCCTCCCGTATCGT
AGTTATCTACACGACGGGGAGTCAGGCAACTATGGATGAACGAAATAGACAGATCGCTGAGATAGGTGCC
TCACTGATTAAGCATTGGTAACTGTCAGACCAAGTTTACTCATATATACTTTAGATTGATTTAAAACTTC
ATTTTTAATTTAAAAGGATCTAGGTGAAGATCCTTTTTGATAATCTCATGACCAAAATCCCTTAACGTGA
GTTTTCGTTCCACTGAGCGTCAGACCCCGTAGAAAAGATCAAAGGATCTTCTTGAGATCCTTTTTTTCTG
CGCGTAATCTGCTGCTTGCAAACAAAAAAACCACCGCTACCAGCGGTGGTTTGTTTGCCGGATCAAGAGC
TACCAACTCTTTTTCCGAAGGTAACTGGCTTCAGCAGAGCGCAGATACCAAATACTGTTCTTCTAGTGTA
GCCGTAGTTAGGCCACCACTTCAAGAACTCTGTAGCACCGCCTACATACCTCGCTCTGCTAATCCTGTTA
CCAGTGGCTGCTGCCAGTGGCGATAAGTCGTGTCTTACCGGGTTGGACTCAAGACGATAGTTACCGGATA
AGGCGCAGCGGTCGGGCTGAACGGGGGGTTCGTGCACACAGCCCAGCTTGGAGCGAACGACCTACACCGA
ACTGAGATACCTACAGCGTGAGCTATGAGAAAGCGCCACGCTTCCCGAAGGGAGAAAGGCGGACAGGTAT
CCGGTAAGCGGCAGGGTCGGAACAGGAGAGCGCACGAGGGAGCTTCCAGGGGGAAACGCCTGGTATCTTT
ATAGTCCTGTCGGGTTTCGCCACCTCTGACTTGAGCGTCGATTTTTGTGATGCTCGTCAGGGGGGCGGAG
CCTATGGAAAAACGCCAGCAACGCGGCCTTTTTACGGTTCCTGGCCTTTTGCTGGCCTTTTGCTCACATG
TTCTTTCCTGCGTTATCCCCTGATTCTGTGGATAACCGTATTACCGCCTTTGAGTGAGCTGATACCGCTC
GCCGCAGCCGAACGACCGAGCGCAGCGAGTCAGTGAGCGAGGAAGCGGAAGAGCGCCCAATACGCAAACC
GCCTCTCCCCGCGCGTTGGCCGATTCATTAATGCAGCTGGCACGACAGGTTTCCCGACTGGAAAGCGGGC
AGTGAGCGCAACGCAATTAATGTGAGTTAGCTCACTCATTAGGCACCCCAGGCTTTACACTTTATGCTTC
CGGCTCGTATGTTGTGTGGAATTGTGAGCGGATAACAATTTCACACAGGAAACAGCTATGACCATGATTA
CGCCAAGCGCGCCCGCCGGGTAACTCACGGGGTATCCATGTCCATTTCTGCGGCATCCAGCCAGGATACC
CGTCCTCGCTGACGTAATATCCCAGCGCCGCACCGCTGTCATTAATCTGCACACCGGCACGGCAGTTCCG
GCTGTCGCCGGTATTGTTCGGGTTGCTGATGCGCTTCGGGCTGACCATCCGGAACTGTGTCCGGAAAAGC
CGCGACGAACTGGTATCCCAGGTGGCCTGAACGAACAGTTCACCGTTAAAGGCGTGCATGGCCACACCTT
CCCGAATCATCATGGTAAACGTGCGTTTTCGCTCAACGTCAATGCAGCAGCAGTCATCCTCGGCAAACTC
TTTCCATGCCGCTTCAACCTCGCGGGAAAAGGCACGGGCTTCTTCCTCCCCGATGCCCAGATAGCGCCAG
CTTGGGCGATGACTGAGCCGGAAAAAAGACCCGACGATATGATCCTGATGCAGCTAGATTAACCCTAGAA
AGATAGTCTGCGTAAAATTGACGCATGCATCTCGAGAGAGCAGAGCCAGGAACACCTGTAGGGAAGGGGC
AGGAGAGCCAGGGGCATGAGATGGTGGACGAGGAAGGGGGACAGGGAAGCCTGAGCGCCTCTCCTGGGCT
TGCCAAGGACTCAAACCCAGAAGCCCAGAGCAGGGCCTTAGGGAAGCGGGACCCTGCTCTGGGCGGAGGA
ATATGTCCCAGATAGCACTGGGGACTCTTTAAGGAAAGAAGGATGGAGAAAGAGAAAGGGAGTAGAGGCG
GCCACGACCTGGTGAACACCTAGGACGCACCATTCTCACAAAGGGAGTTTTCCACACGGACACCCCCCTC
CTCACCACAGCCCTGCCAGGACGGGGCTGGCTACTGGCCTTATCTCACAGGTAAAACTGACGCACGGAGG
AACAATATAAATTGGGGACTAGAAAGGTGAAGAGCCAAAGTTAGAACTCAGGACCAACTTATTCTGATTT
TGTTTTTCCAAACTGCTTCTCCTCTTGGGAAGTGTAAGGAAGCTGCAGCACCAGGATCAGTGAAACGCAC
CAGACAGCCGCGTCAGAGCAGCTCAGGTTCTGGGAGAGGGTAGCGCAGGGTGGCCACTGAGAACCGGGCA
GGTCACGCATCCCCCCCTTCCCTCCCACCCCCTGCCAAGCTCTCCCTCCCAGGATCCTCTCTGGCTCCAT
CGTAAGCAAACCTTAGAGGTTCTGGCAAGGAGAGAGATGGCTCCAGGAAATGGGGGTGTGTCACCAGATA
AGGAATCTGCCTAACAGGAGGTGGGGGTTAGACCCAATATCAGGAGACTAGGAAGGAGGAGGCCTAAGGA
TGGGGCTTTTCTGTCACCAATCCTGTCCCTAGTAGTGTACATGCCAGAACATTTCTCCCTCGAGTTTACT
CCCTATCAGTGATAGAGAACGTATGAAGAGTTTACTCCCTATCAGTGATAGAGAACGTATGCAGACTTTA
CTCCCTATCAGTGATAGAGAACGTATAAGGAGTTTACTCCCTATCAGTGATAGAGAACGTATGACCAGTT
TACTCCCTATCAGTGATAGAGAACGTATCTACAGTTTACTCCCTATCAGTGATAGAGAACGTATATCCAG
TTTACTCCCTATCAGTGATAGAGAACGTATAAGCTTTGCTTATGTAAACCAGGGCGCCTATAAAAGAGTG
CTGATTTTTTGAGTAAACTTCAATTCCACAACACTTTTGTCTTATACCAACTTTCCGTACCACTTCCTAC
CCTCGTAAAGCCGGGCGCGCCCCACCATGGACAAGAAGTACAGCATCGGCCTGGACATCGGCACCAACTC
TGTGGGCTGGGCCGTGATCACCGACGAGTACAAGGTGCCCAGCAAGAAATTCAAGGTGCTGGGCAACACC
GACCGGCACAGCATCAAGAAGAACCTGATCGGAGCCCTGCTGTTCGACAGCGGCGAAACAGCCGAGGCCA
CCCGGCTGAAGAGAACCGCCAGAAGAAGATACACCAGACGGAAGAACCGGATCTGCTATCTGCAAGAGAT
CTTCAGCAACGAGATGGCCAAGGTGGACGACAGCTTCTTCCACAGACTGGAAGAGTCCTTCCTGGTGGAA
GAGGATAAGAAGCACGAGCGGCACCCCATCTTCGGCAACATCGTGGACGAGGTGGCCTACCACGAGAAGT
ACCCCACCATCTACCACCTGAGAAAGAAACTGGTGGACAGCACCGACAAGGCCGACCTGCGGCTGATCTA
TCTGGCCCTGGCCCACATGATCAAGTTCCGGGGCCACTTCCTGATCGAGGGCGACCTGAACCCCGACAAC
AGCGACGTGGACAAGCTGTTCATCCAGCTGGTGCAGACCTACAACCAGCTGTTCGAGGAAAACCCCATCA
ACGCCAGCGGCGTGGACGCCAAGGCCATCCTGTCTGCCAGACTGAGCAAGAGCAGACGGCTGGAAAATCT
GATCGCCCAGCTGCCCGGCGAGAAGAAGAATGGCCTGTTCGGAAACCTGATTGCCCTGAGCCTGGGCCTG
ACCCCCAACTTCAAGAGCAACTTCGACCTGGCCGAGGATGCCAAACTGCAGCTGAGCAAGGACACCTACG
ACGACGACCTGGACAACCTGCTGGCCCAGATCGGCGACCAGTACGCCGACCTGTTTCTGGCCGCCAAGAA
CCTGTCCGACGCCATCCTGCTGAGCGACATCCTGAGAGTGAACACCGAGATCACCAAGGCCCCCCTGAGC
GCCTCTATGATCAAGAGATACGACGAGCACCACCAGGACCTGACCCTGCTGAAAGCTCTCGTGCGGCAGC
AGCTGCCTGAGAAGTACAAAGAGATTTTCTTCGACCAGAGCAAGAACGGCTACGCCGGCTACATTGACGG
CGGAGCCAGCCAGGAAGAGTTCTACAAGTTCATCAAGCCCATCCTGGAAAAGATGGACGGCACCGAGGAA
CTGCTCGTGAAGCTGAACAGAGAGGACCTGCTGCGGAAGCAGCGGACCTTCGACAACGGCAGCATCCCCC
ACCAGATCCACCTGGGAGAGCTGCACGCCATTCTGCGGCGGCAGGAAGATTTTTACCCATTCCTGAAGGA
CAACCGGGAAAAGATCGAGAAGATCCTGACCTTCCGCATCCCCTACTACGTGGGCCCTCTGGCCAGGGGA
AACAGCAGATTCGCCTGGATGACCAGAAAGAGCGAGGAAACCATCACCCCCTGGAACTTCGAGGAAGTGG
TGGACAAGGGCGCTTCCGCCCAGAGCTTCATCGAGCGGATGACCAACTTCGATAAGAACCTGCCCAACGA
GAAGGTGCTGCCCAAGCACAGCCTGCTGTACGAGTACTTCACCGTGTATAACGAGCTGACCAAAGTGAAA
TACGTGACCGAGGGAATGAGAAAGCCCGCCTTCCTGAGCGGCGAGCAGAAAAAGGCCATCGTGGACCTGC
TGTTCAAGACCAACCGGAAAGTGACCGTGAAGCAGCTGAAAGAGGACTACTTCAAGAAAATCGAGTGCTT
CGACTCCGTGGAAATCTCCGGCGTGGAAGATCGGTTCAACGCCTCCCTGGGCACATACCACGATCTGCTG
AAAATTATCAAGGACAAGGACTTCCTGGACAATGAGGAAAACGAGGACATTCTGGAAGATATCGTGCTGA
CCCTGACACTGTTTGAGGACAGAGAGATGATCGAGGAACGGCTGAAAACCTATGCCCACCTGTTCGACGA
CAAAGTGATGAAGCAGCTGAAGCGGCGGAGATACACCGGCTGGGGCAGGCTGAGCCGGAAGCTGATCAAC
GGCATCCGGGACAAGCAGTCCGGCAAGACAATCCTGGATTTCCTGAAGTCCGACGGCTTCGCCAACAGAA
ACTTCATGCAGCTGATCCACGACGACAGCCTGACCTTTAAAGAGGACATCCAGAAAGCCCAGGTGTCCGG
CCAGGGCGATAGCCTGCACGAGCACATTGCCAATCTGGCCGGCAGCCCCGCCATTAAGAAGGGCATCCTG
CAGACAGTGAAGGTGGTGGACGAGCTCGTGAAAGTGATGGGCCGGCACAAGCCCGAGAACATCGTGATCG
AAATGGCCAGAGAGAACCAGACCACCCAGAAGGGACAGAAGAACAGCCGCGAGAGAATGAAGCGGATCGA
AGAGGGCATCAAAGAGCTGGGCAGCCAGATCCTGAAAGAACACCCCGTGGAAAACACCCAGCTGCAGAAC
GAGAAGCTGTACCTGTACTACCTGCAGAATGGGCGGGATATGTACGTGGACCAGGAACTGGACATCAACC
GGCTGTCCGACTACGATGTGGACCATATCGTGCCTCAGAGCTTTCTGAAGGACGACTCCATCGACAACAA
GGTGCTGACCAGAAGCGACAAGAACCGGGGCAAGAGCGACAACGTGCCCTCCGAAGAGGTCGTGAAGAAG
ATGAAGAACTACTGGCGGCAGCTGCTGAACGCCAAGCTGATTACCCAGAGAAAGTTCGACAATCTGACCA
AGGCCGAGAGAGGCGGCCTGAGCGAACTGGATAAGGCCGGCTTCATCAAGAGACAGCTGGTGGAAACCCG
GCAGATCACAAAGCACGTGGCACAGATCCTGGACTCCCGGATGAACACTAAGTACGACGAGAATGACAAG
CTGATCCGGGAAGTGAAAGTGATCACCCTGAAGTCCAAGCTGGTGTCCGATTTCCGGAAGGATTTCCAGT
TTTACAAAGTGCGCGAGATCAACAACTACCACCACGCCCACGACGCCTACCTGAACGCCGTCGTGGGAAC
CGCCCTGATCAAAAAGTACCCTAAGCTGGAAAGCGAGTTCGTGTACGGCGACTACAAGGTGTACGACGTG
CGGAAGATGATCGCCAAGAGCGAGCAGGAAATCGGCAAGGCTACCGCCAAGTACTTCTTCTACAGCAACA
TCATGAACTTTTTCAAGACCGAGATTACCCTGGCCAACGGCGAGATCCGGAAGCGGCCTCTGATCGAGAC
AAACGGCGAAACCGGGGAGATCGTGTGGGATAAGGGCCGGGATTTTGCCACCGTGCGGAAAGTGCTGAGC
ATGCCCCAAGTGAATATCGTGAAAAAGACCGAGGTGCAGACAGGCGGCTTCAGCAAAGAGTCTATCCTGC
CCAAGAGGAACAGCGATAAGCTGATCGCCAGAAAGAAGGACTGGGACCCTAAGAAGTACGGCGGCTTCGA
CAGCCCCACCGTGGCCTATTCTGTGCTGGTGGTGGCCAAAGTGGAAAAGGGCAAGTCCAAGAAACTGAAG
AGTGTGAAAGAGCTGCTGGGGATCACCATCATGGAAAGAAGCAGCTTCGAGAAGAATCCCATCGACTTTC
TGGAAGCCAAGGGCTACAAAGAAGTGAAAAAGGACCTGATCATCAAGCTGCCTAAGTACTCCCTGTTCGA
GCTGGAAAACGGCCGGAAGAGAATGCTGGCCTCTGCCGGCGAACTGCAGAAGGGAAACGAACTGGCCCTG
CCCTCCAAATATGTGAACTTCCTGTACCTGGCCAGCCACTATGAGAAGCTGAAGGGCTCCCCCGAGGATA
ATGAGCAGAAACAGCTGTTTGTGGAACAGCACAAGCACTACCTGGACGAGATCATCGAGCAGATCAGCGA
GTTCTCCAAGAGAGTGATCCTGGCCGACGCTAATCTGGACAAAGTGCTGTCCGCCTACAACAAGCACCGG
GATAAGCCCATCAGAGAGCAGGCCGAGAATATCATCCACCTGTTTACCCTGACCAATCTGGGAGCCCCTG
CCGCCTTCAAGTACTTTGACACCACCATCGACCGGAAGAGGTACACCAGCACCAAAGAGGTGCTGGACGC
CACCCTGATCCACCAGAGCATCACCGGCCTGTACGAGACACGGATCGACCTGTCTCAGCTGGGAGGCGAC
AAGCGACCTGCCGCCACAAAGAAGGCTGGACAGGCTAAGAAGAAGAAAGATTACAAAGACGATGACGATA
AGGGATCCGGCGCAACAAACTTCTCTCTGCTGAAACAAGCCGGAGATGTCGAAGAGAATCCTGGACCGGT
CGACCCTAAGAAAAAGCGGAAGGTGGTGAGCAAGGGCGAGGAGCTGTTCACCGGGGTGGTGCCCATCCTG
GTCGAGCTGGACGGCGACGTAAACGGCCACAAGTTCAGCGTGAGGGGCGAGGGCGAGGGCGATGCCACCA
ACGGCAAGCTGACCCTGAAGTTCATCTGCACCACCGGCAAGCTGCCCGTGCCCTGGCCCACCCTCGTGAC
CACCCTGAGCCACGGCGTGCAGTGCTTCGCCCGCTACCCCGACCACATGAAGCAGCACGACTTCTTCAAG
TCCGCCATGCCCGAAGGCTACGTCCAGGAGCGCACCATCTTCTTCAAGGACGACGGCACCTACAAGACCC
GCGCCGAGGTGAAGTTCGAGGGCGACACCCTAGTGAACCGCATCGAGCTGAAGGGCGTCGACTTCAAGGA
GGACGGCAACATCCTGGGGCACAAGCTGGAGTACAACTTCAACAGCCACAACATCTATATCATGGCCGTC
AAGCAGAAGAACGGCATCAAGGTGAACTTCAAGATCCGCCACAACGTGGAGGACGGCAGCGTGCAGCTCG
CCGACCACTACCAGCAGAACACCCCCATCGGCGACGGCCCCGTGCTGCTGCCCGACAGCCACTACCTGAG
CACCCAGTCCGTGCTGAGCAAAGACCCCAACGAGAAGCGCGATCACATGGTCCTGCTGGAGTTCCGCACC
GCCGCCGGGATCACTCTCGGCATGGACGAGCTGTACAAGAAGCGTCCTGCTGCTACTAAGAAAGCTGGTC
AAGCTAAGAAAAAGAAATAATTAATTAACTGTGCCTTCTAGTTGCCAGCCATCTGTTGTTTGCCCCTCCC
CCGTGCCTTCCTTGACCCTGGAAGGTGCCACTCCCACTGTCCTTTCCTAATAAAATGAGGAAATTGCATC
GCATTGTCTGAGTAGGTGTCATTCTATTCTGGGGGGTGGGGTGGGGCAGGACAGCAAGGGGGAGGATTGG
GAAGACAATAGCAGGCATGCTGGGGATGCGGTGGGCTCTATGGATAACTTCGTATAATGTATGCTATACG
AAGTTATGCCCGGGCAAGGATCTGCGATCGCTAGTTATTAATAGTAATCAATTACGGGGTCATTAGTTCA
TAGCCCATATATGGAGTTCCGCGTTACATAACTTACGGTAAATGGCCCGCCTGGCTGACCGCCCAACGAC
CCCCGCCCATTGACGTCAATAATGACGTATGTTCCCATAGTAACGCCAATAGGGACTTTCCATTGACGTC
AATGGGTGGAGTATTTACGGTAAACTGCCCACTTGGCAGTACATCAAGTGTATCATATGCCAAGTACGCC
CCCTATTGACGTCAATGACGGTAAATGGCCCGCCTGGCATTATGCCCAGTACATGACCTTATGGGACTTT
CCTACTTGGCAGTACATCTACGTATTAGTCATCGCTATTACCATGGTCGAGGTGAGCCCCACGTTCTGCT
TCACTCTCCCCATCTCCCCCCCCTCCCCACCCCCAATTTTGTATTTATTTATTTTTTAATTATTTTGTGC
AGCGATGGGGGCGGGGCGGGGCGAGGGGCGGGGCGGGGCGAGGCGGAGAGGTGCGGCGGCAGCCAATCAG
AGCGGCGCGCTCCGAAAGTTTCCTTTTATGGCGAGGCGGCGGCGGCGGCGGCCCTATAAAAAGCGAAGCG
CGCGGCGGGCGGGAGTCGCTGCGCGCTGCCTTCGCCCCGTGCCCCGCTCCGCCGCCGCCTCGCGCCGCCC
GCCCCGGCTCTGACTGACCGCGTTACTCCCACAGGTGAGCGGGCGGGACGGCCCTTCTCCTCCGGGCTGT
AATTAGCGCTTGGTTTAATGACGGCTTGTTTCTTTTCTGTGGCTGCGTGAAAGCCTTGAGGGGCTCCGGG
AGGGCCCTTTGTGCGGGGGGAGCGGCTCGGGGGGTGCGTGCGTGTGTGTGTGCGTGGGGAGCGCCGCGTG
CGGCTCCGCGCTGCCCGGCGGCTGTGAGCGCTGCGGGCGCGGCGCGGGGCTTTGTGCGCTCCGCAGTGTG
CGCGAGGGGAGCGCGGCCGGGGGCGGTGCCCCGCGGTGCGGGGGGGGCTGCGAGGGGAACAAAGGCTGCG
TGCGGGGTGTGTGCGTGGGGGGGTGAGCAGGGGGTGTGGGCGCGTCGGTCGGGCTGCAACCCCCCCTGCA
CCCCCCTCCCCGAGTTGCTGAGCACGGCCCGGCTTCGGGTGCGGGGCTCCGTACGGGGCGTGGCGCGGGG
CTCGCCGTGCCGGGCGGGGGGTGGCGGCAGGTGGGGGTGCCGGGCGGGGCGGGGCCGCCTCGGGCCGGGG
AGGGCTCGGGGGAGGGGCGCGGCGGCCCCCGGAGCGCCGGCGGCTGTCGAGGCGCGGCGAGCCGCAGCCA
TTGCCTTTTATGGTAATCGTGCGAGAGGGCGCAGGGACTTCCTTTGTCCCAAATCTGTGCGGAGCCGAAA
TCTGGGAGGCGCCGCCGCACCCCCTCTAGCGGGCGCGGGGCGAAGCGGTGCGGCGCCGGCAGGAAGGAAA
TGGGCGGGGAGGGCCTTCGTGCGTCGCCGCGCCGCCGTCCCCTTCTCCCTCTCCAGCCTCGGGGCTGTCC
GCGGGGGGACGGCTGCCTTCGGGGGGGGACGGGGCAGGGCGGGGTTCGGCTTCTGGCGTGTGACCGGCGG
CTCTAGAGCCTCTGCTAACCATGTTCATGCCTTCTTCTTTTTCCTACAGCTCCTGGGCAACGTGCTGGTT
ATTGTGCTGTCTCATCATTTTGGCAAAGAATTGCGGCCGCCACCATGTCTAGACTGGACAAGAGCAAAGT
CATAAACTCTGCTCTGGAATTACTCAATGGAGTCGGTATCGAAGGCCTGACGACAAGGAAACTCGCTCAA
AAGCTGGGAGTTGAGCAGCCTACCCTGTACTGGCACGTGAAGAACAAGCGGGCCCTGCTCGATGCCCTGC
CAATCGAGATGCTGGACAGGCATCATACCCACTCCTGCCCCCTGGAAGGCGAGTCATGGCAAGACTTTCT
GCGGAACAACGCCAAGTCATACCGCTGTGCTCTCCTCTCACATCGCGACGGGGCTAAAGTGCATCTCGGC
ACCCGCCCAACAGAGAAACAGTACGAAACCCTGGAAAATCAGCTCGCGTTCCTGTGTCAGCAAGGCTTCT
CCCTGGAGAACGCACTGTACGCTCTGTCCGCCGTGGGCCACTTTACACTGGGCTGCGTATTGGAGGAACA
GGAGCATCAAGTAGCAAAAGAGGAAAGAGAGACACCTACCACCGATTCTATGCCCCCACTTCTGAAACAA
GCAATTGAGCTGTTCGACCGGCAGGGAGCCGAACCTGCCTTCCTTTTCGGCCTGGAACTAATCATATGTG
GCCTGGAGAAACAGCTAAAGTGCGAAAGCGGCGGGCCGACCGACGCCCTTGACGATTTTGACTTAGACAT
GCTCCCAGCCGATGCCCTTGACGACTTTGACCTTGATATGCTGCCTGCTGACGCTCTTGACGATTTTGAC
CTTGACATGCTCCCCGGGTCATAGGTTTAAACCTGTGCCTTCTAGTTGCCAGCCATCTGTTGTTTGCCCC
TCCCCCGTGCCTTCCTTGACCCTGGAAGGTGCCACTCCCACTGTCCTTTCCTAATAAAATGAGGAAATTG
CATCGCATTGTCTGAGTAGGTGTCATTCTATTCTGGGGGGTGGGGTGGGGCAGGACAGCAAGGGGGAGGA
TTGGGAAGACAATAGCAGGCATGCTGGGGATGCGGTGGGCTCTATGGCTTAAGGATCTCCATAAGAGAAG
AGGGACAGCTATGACTGGGAGTAGTCAGGAGAGGAGGAAAAATCTGGCTAGTAAAACAGGTAAGGAAAAT
TTTAGGGATGTTAAAGAAAAAAATAACACAAAACAAAATATAAAAAAAATCTAACCTCAAGTCAAGGCTT
TTCTATGGAATAAGGAATGGACAGCAGGGGGCTGTTTCATATACTGATGACCTCTTTATAGCCAACCTTT
GTTCATGGCAGCCAGCATATGGGCATATGTTGCCAAACTCTAAACCAAATACTCATTCTGATGTTTTAAA
TGATTTGCCCTCCCATATGTCCTTCCGAGTGAGAGACACAAAAAATTCCAACACACTATTGCAATGAAAA
TAAATTTCCTTTATTAGCCAGAAGTCAGATGCTCAAGGGGCTTCATGATGTCCCCATAATTTTTGGCAGA
GGGAAAAAGATCACAGTGGTATTTGTGAGCCAGGGCATTGGCCACACCAGCCACCACCTTCTGATAGGCA
GCCTGCACCTGAGGAGTGTTAACCTATTAAAAGAACTCATCCAGCAGTCTGTAAAAAGCAATCCTCTGTG
AATCAGGTGCGGCAATCCCATACAGCACCAGGAACCTATCGGCCCATTCCCCGCCCAGTTCCTCTGCAAT
GTCTCTTGTGGCCAGGGCGATGTCCTGGTATCTGTCGGCGACGCCCAGTCGTCCACAATCAATAAACCCA
CTGAATCTGCCATTCTCCACCATGATGTTGGGCAGGCAAGCGTCGCCATGGGTGACCACCAGATCTTCTC
CGTCTGGCATTCTGGCTTTCAGCCGTGCAAACAGCTCTGCAGGAGCCAGCCCCTGGTGTTCCTCATCCAG
ATCGTCCTGGTCCACCAGCCCGGCCTCCATTCGGGTTCGAGCCCTCTCAATGCGATGTTTAGCCTGGTGA
TCGAAAGGGCAGGTGGCGGGGTCCAGAGTATGCAGTCTCCGCATGGCATCTGCCATGATGGAGACCTTCT
CAGCTGGTGCCAGGTGGGAGCTCAGCAGGTCCTGTCCTGGCACTTCTCCCAGCAGCAGCCAATCTCGCCC
GGCCTCAGTGACCACGTCCAGGACTGCAGCACAAGGCACTCCTGTGGTGGCCAGCCAGCTCAGGCGGGCT
GCTTCATCCTGCAGCTCGTTCAGTGCTCCTGACAGGTCTGTCTTGACAAACAGCACGGGGCGCCCCTGAG
CACTCAGCCGGAACACGGCTGCGTCAGAGCATCCAATAGTCTGCTGTGCCCAATCGTATCCAAACAGTCT
TTCGACCCAAGCGGCTGGTGACCCGGCGTGCAGTCCGTCCTGCTCAATCATGATATCAGGACCGGGGTTT
TCTTCCACGTCTCCTGCTTGCTTTAACAGAGAGAAGTTCGTGGCACCAGAGCCAGATCTCTCGAGGCCCT
GTGGGAGGAAGAGAAGAGGTCAGAAGCTTGACGCGTGCCCCACTGTGGGGTGGAGGGGACAGATAAAAGT
ACCCAGAACCAGAGCCACATTAACCGGCCCTGGGAATATAAGGTGGTCCCAGCTCGGGGACACAGGATCC
CTGGAGGCAGCAAACATGCTGTCCTGAAGTGGACATAGGGGCCCGGGTTGGAGGAAGAAGACTAGCTGAG
CTCTCGGACCCCTGGAAGATGCCATGACAGGGGGCTGGAAGAGCTAGCACAGACTAGAGAGGTAAGGGGG
GTAGGGGAGCTGCCCAAATGAAAGGAGTGAGAGGTGACCCGAATCCACAGGAGAACGGGGTGTCCAGGCA
AAGAAAGCAAGAGGATGGAGAGGTGGCTAAAGCCAGGGAGACGGGGTACTTTGGGGTTGTCCAGAAAAAC
GGTGATGATGCAGGCCTACAAGAAGGGGAGGCGGGACGCAAGGGAGACATCCGTCGGAGAAGGCCATCCT
AAGAAACGAGAGATGGCACAGGCCCCAGAAGGAGAAGGAAAAGGGAACCCAGCGAGTGAAGACGGCATGG
GGTTGGGTGAGGGAGGAGAGATGCCCGGAGAGGACCCAGACACGGGGAGGATCCGCTCAGAGGACATCAC
GTGGTGCAGCGCCGAGAAGGAAGTGCTCCGGAAAGAGCATCCTTGGGCAGCAACACAGCAGAGAGCAAGG
GGAAGAGGGAGTGGAGGAAGACGGAACCTGAAGGAGGCGGCAGGGAAGGATCTGGGCCAGCCGTAGAGGT
GACCCAGGCCACAAGCTGCAGACAGAAAGCGGCACAGGCCCAGGGGAGAGAATGCTGGTCAGAGAAAGCA
GGTACCAAGGGCGAATTCCAGCACACTGGCGGCCGTTACTAGTGGCCGTGGAGGCCTTTTCCCCGTATCC
CCCCAGGTGTCTGCAGGCTCAAAGAGCAGCGAGAAGCGTTCAGAGGAAAGCGATCCCGTGCCACCTTCCC
CGTGCCCGGGCTGTCCCCGCACGCTGCCGGCTCGGGGATGCGGGGGGAGCGCCGGACCGGAGCGGAGCCC
CGGGCGGCTCGCTGCTGCCCCCTAGCGGGGGAGGGACGTAATTACATCCCTGGGGGCTTTGGGGGGGGGC
TGTCCCTCATAAAAGTTTTGTTACTTTATAGAAGAAATTTTGAGTTTTTGTTTTTTTTAATAAATAAATA
AACATAAATAAATTGTTTGTTGAATTTATTATTAGTATGTAAGTGTAAATATAATAAAACTTAATATCTA
TTCAAATTAATAAATAAACCTCGATATACAGACCGATAAAACACATGCGTCAATTTTACACATGATTATC
TTTAACGTACGTCACAATATGATTATCTTTCTAGGGTTAATCTAGCTGCGTGTTCTGCAGCGTGTCGAGC
ATCTTCATCTGCTCCATCACGCTGTAAAACACATTTGCACCGCGAGTCTGCCCGTCCTCCACGGGTTCAA
AAACGTGAATGAACGAGGCGCGCTCACTGGCCGTCGTTTTACAACGTCGTGACTGGGAAAACCCTGGCGT
TACCCAACTTAATCGCCTTGCAGCACATCCCCCTTTCGCCAGCTGGCGTAATAGCGAAGAGGCCCGCACC
GATCGCCCTTCCCAACAGTTGCGCAGCCTGAATGGCGAATGGG
[124 nt withheld, positions 14884-15007]
C
[91 nt withheld, positions 15009-15099]
A
[49 nt withheld, positions 15101-15149]
CCTTTGACGTTGGAGTCCACGTTCTTT
[37 nt withheld, positions 15177-15213]
ACCCTATCTCGGTCTATTCTTTTGATTTATAAGGGATTTTGCCGATTTCGGCCTATTGGTTAAAAAATGA
GCTGATTTAACAAAAATTTAACGCGAATTTTAACAAAATATTAACGCTTACAATTTAGGTGGCACTTTTC
GGGGAAATGTGCGCGGAACCCCTATTTGTTTATTTTTCTAAATACATTCAAATATGTATCCGCTCATGAG
ACAATAACCCTGATAAATGCTTCAATAATATTGAAAAAGGAAGAGT
